Addgene plasmid #14397: pAG303GAL-Cerulean-ccdB
Purpose: (Empty Backbone)
Depositing lab: Susan Lindquist. Depositing organization: Whitehead Institute for Biomedical Research. Publication: A suite of Gateway cloning vectors for high-throughput genetic analysis in Saccharomyces cerevisiae. Alberti S, Gitler AD, Lindquist S. Yeast. 2007 Oct . 24(10):913-9. 10.1002/yea.1502 PubMed 17583893.
Backbone
  Vector backbone: pRS303
  Vector type: Yeast Expression ; Gateway Destination
  Selectable markers: HIS3
Growth in bacteria
  Bacterial resistance: Chloramphenicol and Ampicillin, 25 & 100 μg/mL
  Growth temperature: 37°C
  Growth strain: ccdB Survival
  Growth instructions: DB3.1, ccdB Survival
  Copy number: Unknown
Gene/Insert
  Gene/Insert name: None
  Tag / fusion protein: Cerulean (N terminal on backbone)
  Cloning method: Gateway Cloning
  Sequencing primers: 5′ EGFP-C
Terms and licenses: Academic/Nonprofit Terms; Industry Terms: Not Available to Industry
Depositor comments: Type of plasmid: integrating. This plasmid contains the Gateway technology from Invitrogen; Invitrogen requires purchasing of Gateway Clonase for carrying out the Gateway recombinational cloning reaction http://www.invitrogen.com Please note that the full plasmid sequence is provided as a reference only, and may not match the exact sequence of the plasmid.
How to cite: pAG303GAL-Cerulean-ccdB was a gift from Susan Lindquist (Addgene plasmid # 14397 ; http://n2t.net/addgene:14397 ; RRID:Addgene_14397)
