[The description below was written by a language model from this plasmid's Addgene catalogue record and pLannotate feature annotations shown in this document.]
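Description:
pAG303GAL-Cerulean-ccdB is an empty Gateway destination vector for protein expression in Saccharomyces cerevisiae, built on the integrating pRS303 backbone. In keeping with its integrating design, the feature table shows no yeast replication origin or centromere, so the plasmid must be inserted into the genome to be maintained, and transformants are selected by histidine prototrophy through the HIS3 marker and its native promoter. In E. coli it replicates from a high-copy ColE1/pUC-type origin and carries an f1 origin. Ampicillin resistance is encoded on the backbone and chloramphenicol resistance within the Gateway cassette. Because the cassette also encodes the CcdB toxin, the unrecombined vector has to be propagated in ccdB-tolerant strains.

The expression unit consists of the galactose-inducible, Gal4-regulated GAL1 promoter, followed by a cyan fluorescent protein coding sequence. The catalogue names this tag Cerulean, while the automated annotation matched it to the closely related ECFP variant SCFP3A. Downstream lie the attR1–CmR–ccdB–attR2 cassette and the CYC1 terminator. An LR Clonase reaction with an entry clone swaps the CmR/ccdB segment for the gene of interest, and loss of ccdB provides counter-selection against unrecombined vector in standard E. coli strains. The resulting construct expresses the inserted open reading frame with Cerulean fused to its N-terminus. T7 and T3 promoters and lacZα remnants flanking the unit are carried over from the parental cloning region.

The vector belongs to a suite of yeast Gateway plasmids designed for high-throughput genetic analysis. It suits galactose-controlled expression of cyan-tagged proteins from a stably integrated copy, for example for fluorescence-based visualisation of the tagged protein. The deposited full sequence is described as a reference that may not exactly match the physical plasmid.
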