Features (pLannotate 1.2.2; 29 found; start..end, strand, type, name):
    137..186     +  misc_feature   bom (fragment): basis of mobility region from pBR322
    191..265     -  CDS            MRM1 (fragment): MRM1_YEAST - Also known as PET56 From Saccharomyces cerevisiae (strain ATCC 204508 / S288c) (Baker's yeast).
    315..502     +  promoter       HIS3 promoter: S. cerevisiae HIS3
    503..1162    +  CDS            HIS3: imidazoleglycerol-phosphate dehydratase, required for histidine biosynthesis; S. cerevisiae HIS3; yeast auxotrophic marker
   1119..1412    +  CDS            YO201_YEAST (fragment): Protein uncertain: Swiss-Prot protein existence level 5. From Saccharomyces cerevisiae (strain ATCC 204508 / S288c) (Baker's yeast).
   1369..1422    +  misc_feature   bom (fragment): basis of mobility region from pBR322
   1423..1878    -  rep_origin     f1 ori (sequence partly withheld): f1 bacteriophage origin of replication; arrow indicates direction of (+) strand synthesis
   1886..2043    -  CDS            lacZα (fragment): LacZα fragment of β-galactosidase; lacZ fragment
   2046..2064    +  promoter       T7 promoter: promoter for bacteriophage T7 RNA polymerase
   2084..2525    +  promoter       GAL1 promoter: S. cerevisiae GAL1; inducible promoter, regulated by Gal4
   2540..2563    +  misc_feature   MCS (fragment): pBluescript multiple cloning site
   2569..3285    +  CDS            SCFP3A: monomeric optimized variant of ECFP (Kremers et al., 2006) mammalian codon-optimized
   3310..3434    +  protein_bind   attR1: mutant version of attR; recombination site for the Gateway® LR reaction LR Clonase™
   3459..3489    +  promoter       lac UV5 promoter: E. coli lac promoter with an "up" mutation
   3513..3542    +  promoter       cat promoter (fragment): promoter of the E. coli cat gene encoding chloramphenicol acetyltransferase
   3543..4202    +  CDS            CmR: chloramphenicol acetyltransferase; cat; confers resistance to chloramphenicol
   4384..4542    +  CDS            ccdA (fragment): CCDA_ECO57 - Also known as H, letA. Experimental evidence at protein level: Swiss-Prot protein existence level 1. Antitoxin component of a type II toxin-antitoxin (TA) system which inhibits the post-segregational killing (PSK) of plasmid-free cells, also referred to as a plasmid addiction system. Binds to and blocks the activity of CcdB; will also remove bound CcdB protein from the CcdB-GyrA complex by forming a CcdA-CcdB complex, a process termed rejuvenation. Functions as a transcriptional corepressor for the ccdAB operon, repression also requires CcdB (By similarity). From Escherichia coli
   4547..4849    +  CDS            ccdB: CCDB_ECOLI - Also known as G, letB, letD. Experimental evidence at protein level: Swiss-Prot protein existence level 1. Toxic component of a type II toxin-antitoxin (TA) system, functioning in plasmid maintainence. Responsible for the post- segregational killing (PSK) of plasmid-free cells, also referred to as a plasmid addiction system. Half-life of over 2 hours. Cell killing by CcdB is accompanied by filamentation, defects in chromosome and plasmid segregation, defects in cell division, formation of anucleate cells, decreased DNA synthesis and plasmid loss. Interferes with the activity of DN
   4893..5017    -  protein_bind   attR2: mutant version of attR; recombination site for the Gateway® LR reaction LR Clonase™
   5024..5271    +  terminator     CYC1 terminator: S. cerevisiae CYC1; transcription terminator for CYC1
   5294..5312    -  promoter       T3 promoter: promoter for bacteriophage T3 RNA polymerase
   5357..5373    -  protein_bind   lac operator: The lac repressor binds to the lac operator to inhibit transcription in E. coli. This inhibition can be relieved by adding lactose or isopropyl-β-D-thiogalactopyranoside (IPTG). lac repressor encoded by lacI
   5381..5411    -  promoter       lac promoter: promoter for the E. coli lac operon
   5426..5447    -  protein_bind   CAP binding site: CAP binding activates transcription in the presence of cAMP. E. coli catabolite activator protein
   5460..5552    -  CDS            lacI (fragment): lac repressor; lacI; The lac repressor binds to the lac operator to inhibit transcription in E. coli. This inhibition can be relieved by adding lactose or isopropyl-β-D-thiogalactopyranoside (IPTG).
   5735..6323    -  rep_origin     ori: high-copy-number ColE1/pMB1/pBR322/pUC origin of replication
   6494..7354    -  CDS            AmpR: β-lactamase; bla; confers resistance to ampicillin, carbenicillin, and related antibiotics
   7355..7459    -  promoter       AmpR promoter: bla
   7544..35      +  CDS            rop (fragment) (across the origin): Rop protein, which maintains plasmids at low copy number; rop
>Addgene plasmid #14397 | pAG303GAL-Cerulean-ccdB | depositor full sequence | sequence record 8060 | Author sequence
TCGCGCGTTTCGGTGATGACGGTGAAAACCTCTGACACATGCAGCTCCCGGAGACGGTCACAGCTTGTCT
GTAAGCGGATGCCGGGAGCAGACAAGCCCGTCAGGGCGCGTCAGCGGGTGTTGGCGGGTGTCGGGGCTGG
CTTAACTATGCGGCATCAGAGCAGATTGTACTGAGAGTGCACCATAATTCCGTTTTAAGAGCTTGGTGAG
CGCTAGGAGTCACTGCCAGGTATCGTTTGAACACGGCATTAGTCAGGGAAGTCATAACACAGTCCTTTCC
CGCAATTTTCTTTTTCTATTACTCTTGGCCTCCTCTAGTACACTCTATATTTTTTTATGCCTCGGTAATG
ATTTTCATTTTTTTTTTTCCACCTAGCGGATGACTCTTTTTTTTTCTTAGCGATTGGCATTATCACATAA
TGAATTATACATTATATAAAGTAATGTGATTTCTTCGAAGAATATACTAAAAAATGAGCAGGCAAGATAA
ACGAAGGCAAAGATGACAGAGCAGAAAGCCCTAGTAAAGCGTATTACAAATGAAACCAAGATTCAGATTG
CGATCTCTTTAAAGGGTGGTCCCCTAGCGATAGAGCACTCGATCTTCCCAGAAAAAGAGGCAGAAGCAGT
AGCAGAACAGGCCACACAATCGCAAGTGATTAACGTCCACACAGGTATAGGGTTTCTGGACCATATGATA
CATGCTCTGGCCAAGCATTCCGGCTGGTCGCTAATCGTTGAGTGCATTGGTGACTTACACATAGACGACC
ATCACACCACTGAAGACTGCGGGATTGCTCTCGGTCAAGCTTTTAAAGAGGCCCTACTGGCGCGTGGAGT
AAAAAGGTTTGGATCAGGATTTGCGCCTTTGGATGAGGCACTTTCCAGAGCGGTGGTAGATCTTTCGAAC
AGGCCGTACGCAGTTGTCGAACTTGGTTTGCAAAGGGAGAAAGTAGGAGATCTCTCTTGCGAGATGATCC
CGCATTTTCTTGAAAGCTTTGCAGAGGCTAGCAGAATTACCCTCCACGTTGATTGTCTGCGAGGCAAGAA
TGATCATCACCGTAGTGAGAGTGCGTTCAAGGCTCTTGCGGTTGCCATAAGAGAAGCCACCTCGCCCAAT
GGTACCAACGATGTTCCCTCCACCAAAGGTGTTCTTATGTAGTGACACCGATTATTTAAAGCTGCAGCAT
ACGATATATATACATGTGTATATATGTATACCTATGAATGTCAGTAAGTATGTATACGAACAGTATGATA
CTGAAGATGACAAGGTAATGCATCATTCTATACGTGTCATTCTGAACGAGGCGCGCTTTCCTTTTTTCTT
TTTGCTTTTTCTTTTTTTTTCTCTTGAACTCGACGGATCATATGCGGTGTGAAATACCGCACAGATGCGT
AAGGAGAAAATACCGCATCAGGAAATTGTAAACGTTAATATTTTGTTAAAATTCGCGTTAAATTTTTGTT
AAATCAGCTCATTTTTTAACCAATAGGCCGAAATCGGCAAAATCCCTTATAAATCAAAAGAATAGACCGA
GATAGGGT
[37 nt withheld, positions 1549-1585]
AAAGAACGTGGACTCCAACGTCAAAGG
[49 nt withheld, positions 1613-1661]
T
[91 nt withheld, positions 1663-1753]
G
[124 nt withheld, positions 1755-1878]
CGCGCCATTCGCCATTCAGGCTGCGCAACTGTTGGGAAGGGCGATCGGTGCGGGCCTCTTCGCTATTACG
CCAGCTGGCGAAGGGGGGATGTGCTGCAAGGCGATTAAGTTGGGTAACGCCAGGGTTTTCCCAGTCACGA
CGTTGTAAAACGACGGCCAGTGAATTGTAATACGACTCACTATAGGGCGAATTGGAGCTCTAGTACGGAT
TAGAAGCCGCCGAGCGGGCGACAGCCCTCCGACGGAAGACTCTCCTCCGTGCGTCCTCGTCTTCACCGGT
CGCGTTCCTGAAACGCAGATGTGCCTCGCGCCGCACTGCTCCGAACAATAAAGATTCTACAATACTAGCT
TTTATGGTTATGAAGAGGAAAAATTGGCAGTAACCTGGCCCCACAAACCTTCAAATTAACGAATCAAATT
AACAACCATAGGATGATAATGCGATTAGTTTTTTAGCCTTATTTCTGGGGTAATTAATCAGCGAAGCGAT
GATTTTTGATCTATTAACAGATATATAAATGGAAAAGCTGCATAACCACTTTAACTAATACTTTCAACAT
TTTCAGTTTGTATTACTTCTTATTCAAATGTCATAAAAGTATCAACAAAAAATTGTTAATATACCTCTAT
ACTTTAACGTCAAGGAGAAAAAACCCCGGATTCTAGAACTAGTGGATCCCCCGGGACAAAATGGTGAGCA
AGGGCGAGGAGCTGTTCACCGGGGTGGTGCCCATCCTGGTCGAGCTGGACGGCGACGTAAACGGCCACAA
GTTCAGCGTGTCCGGCGAGGGCGAGGGCGATGCCACCTACGGCAAGCTGACCCTGAAGTTCATCTGCACC
ACCGGCAAGCTGCCCGTGCCCTGGCCCACCCTCGTGACCACCCTGACCTGGGGCGTGCAGTGCTTCGCCC
GCTACCCCGACCACATGAAGCAGCACGACTTCTTCAAGTCCGCCATGCCCGAAGGCTACGTCCAGGAGCG
CACCATCTTCTTCAAGGACGACGGCAACTACAAGACCCGCGCCGAGGTGAAGTTCGAGGGCGACACCCTG
GTGAACCGCATCGAGCTGAAGGGCATCGACTTCAAGGAGGACGGCAACATCCTGGGGCACAAGCTGGAGT
ACAACTACATCAGCGACAACGTCTATATCACCGCCGACAAGCAGAAGAACGGCATCAAGGCCAACTTCAA
GATCCGCCACAACATCGAGGACGGCAGCGTGCAGCTCGCCGACCACTACCAGCAGAACACCCCCATCGGC
GACGGCCCCGTGCTGCTGCCCGACAACCACTACCTGAGCACCCAGTCCAAGCTGAGCAAAGACCCCAACG
AGAAGCGCGATCACATGGTCCTGCTGGAGTTCGTGACCGCCGCCGGGATCACTCTCGGCATGGACGAGCT
GTACAAGGGTGGACCAGGTGGTGGACATCAAACAAGTTTGTACAAAAAAGCTGAACGAGAAACGTAAAAT
GATATAAATATCAATATATTAAATTAGATTTTGCATAAAAAACAGACTACATAATACTGTAAAACACAAC
ATATCCAGTCACTATGGCGGCCGCATTAGGCACCCCAGGCTTTACACTTTATGCTTCCGGCTCGTATAAT
GTGTGGATTTTGAGTTAGGATCCGTCGAGATTTTCAGGAGCTAAGGAAGCTAAAATGGAGAAAAAAATCA
CTGGATATACCACCGTTGATATATCCCAATGGCATCGTAAAGAACATTTTGAGGCATTTCAGTCAGTTGC
TCAATGTACCTATAACCAGACCGTTCAGCTGGATATTACGGCCTTTTTAAAGACCGTAAAGAAAAATAAG
CACAAGTTTTATCCGGCCTTTATTCACATTCTTGCCCGCCTGATGAATGCTCATCCGGAATTCCGTATGG
CAATGAAAGACGGTGAGCTGGTGATATGGGATAGTGTTCACCCTTGTTACACCGTTTTCCATGAGCAAAC
TGAAACGTTTTCATCGCTCTGGAGTGAATACCACGACGATTTCCGGCAGTTTCTACACATATATTCGCAA
GATGTGGCGTGTTACGGTGAAAACCTGGCCTATTTCCCTAAAGGGTTTATTGAGAATATGTTTTTCGTCT
CAGCCAATCCCTGGGTGAGTTTCACCAGTTTTGATTTAAACGTGGCCAATATGGACAACTTCTTCGCCCC
CGTTTTCACCATGGGCAAATATTATACGCAAGGCGACAAGGTGCTGATGCCGCTGGCGATTCAGGTTCAT
CATGCCGTCTGTGATGGCTTCCATGTCGGCAGAATGCTTAATGAATTACAACAGTACTGCGATGAGTGGC
AGGGCGGGGCGTAAACGCCGCGTGGATCCGGCTTACTAAAAGCCAGATAACAGTATGCGTATTTGCGCGC
TGATTTTTGCGGTATAAGAATATATACTGATATGTATACCCGAAGTATGTCAAAAAGAGGTATGCTATGA
AGCAGCGTATTACAGTGACAGTTGACAGCGACAGCTATCAGTTGCTCAAGGCATATATGATGTCAATATC
TCCGGTCTGGTAAGCACAACCATGCAGAATGAAGCCCGTCGTCTGCGTGCCGAACGCTGGAAAGCGGAAA
ATCAGGAAGGGATGGCTGAGGTCGCCCGGTTTATTGAAATGAACGGCTCTTTTGCTGACGAGAACAGGGG
CTGGTGAAATGCAGTTTAAGGTTTACACCTATAAAAGAGAGAGCCGTTATCGTCTGTTTGTGGATGTACA
GAGTGATATTATTGACACGCCCGGGCGACGGATGGTGATCCCCCTGGCCAGTGCACGTCTGCTGTCAGAT
AAAGTCTCCCGTGAACTTTACCCGGTGGTGCATATCGGGGATGAAAGCTGGCGCATGATGACCACCGATA
TGGCCAGTGTGCCGGTCTCCGTTATCGGGGAAGAAGTGGCTGATCTCAGCCACCGCGAAAATGACATCAA
AAACGCCATTAACCTGATGTTCTGGGGAATATAAATGTCAGGCTCCCTTATACACAGCCAGTCTGCAGGT
CGACCATAGTGACTGGATATGTTGTGTTTTACAGTATTATGTAGTCTGTTTTTTATGCAAAATCTAATTT
AATATATTGATATTTATATCATTTTACGTTTCTCGTTCAGCTTTCTTGTACAAAGTGGTTCGATGTCATG
TAATTAGTTATGTCACGCTTACATTCACGCCCTCCCCCCACATCCGCTCTAACCGAAAAGGAAGGAGTTA
GACAACCTGAAGTCTAGGTCCCTATTTATTTTTTTATAGTTATGTTAGTATTAAGAACGTTATTTATATT
TCAAATTTTTCTTTTTTTTCTGTACAGACGCGTGTACGCATGTAACATTATACTGAAAACCTTGCTTGAG
AAGGTTTTGGGACGCTCGAAGGCTTTAATTTGCGGCCGGTACCCAGCTTTTGTTCCCTTTAGTGAGGGTT
AATTCCGAGCTTGGCGTAATCATGGTCATAGCTGTTTCCTGTGTGAAATTGTTATCCGCTCACAATTCCA
CACAACATAGGAGCCGGAAGCATAAAGTGTAAAGCCTGGGGTGCCTAATGAGTGAGGTAACTCACATTAA
TTGCGTTGCGCTCACTGCCCGCTTTCCAGTCGGGAAACCTGTCGTGCCAGCTGCATTAATGAATCGGCCA
ACGCGCGGGGAGAGGCGGTTTGCGTATTGGGCGCTCTTCCGCTTCCTCGCTCACTGACTCGCTGCGCTCG
GTCGTTCGGCTGCGGCGAGCGGTATCAGCTCACTCAAAGGCGGTAATACGGTTATCCACAGAATCAGGGG
ATAACGCAGGAAAGAACATGTGAGCAAAAGGCCAGCAAAAGGCCAGGAACCGTAAAAAGGCCGCGTTGCT
GGCGTTTTTCCATAGGCTCGGCCCCCCTGACGAGCATCACAAAAATCGACGCTCAAGTCAGAGGTGGCGA
AACCCGACAGGACTATAAAGATACCAGGCGTTCCCCCCTGGAAGCTCCCTCGTGCGCTCTCCTGTTCCGA
CCCTGCCGCTTACCGGATACCTGTCCGCCTTTCTCCCTTCGGGAAGCGTGGCGCTTTCTCAATGCTCACG
CTGTAGGTATCTCAGTTCGGTGTAGGTCGTTCGCTCCAAGCTGGGCTGTGTGCACGAACCCCCCGTTCAG
CCCGACCGCTGCGCCTTATCCGGTAACTATCGTCTTGAGTCCAACCCGGTAAGACACGACTTATCGCCAC
TGGCAGCAGCCACTGGTAACAGGATTAGCAGAGCGAGGTATGTAGGCGGTGCTACAGAGTTCTTGAAGTG
GTGGCCTAACTACGGCTACACTAGAAGGACAGTATTTGGTATCTGCGCTCTGCTGAAGCCAGTTACCTTC
GGAAAAAGAGTTGGTAGCTCTTGATCCGGCAAACAAACCACCGCTGGTAGCGGTGGTTTTTTTGTTTGCA
AGCAGCAGATTACGCGCAGAAAAAAAGGATCTCAAGAAGATCCTTTGATCTTTTCTACGGGGTCTGACGC
TCAGTGGAACGAAAACTCACGTTAAGGGATTTTGGTCATGAGATTATCAAAAAGGATCTTCACCTAGATC
CTTTTAAATTAAAAATGAAGTTTTAAATCAATCTAAAGTATATATGAGTAAACTTGGTCTGACAGTTACC
AATGCTTAATCAGTGAGGCACCTATCTCAGCGATCTGTCTATTTCGTTCATCCATAGTTGCCTGACTGCC
CGTCGTGTAGATAACTACGATACGGGAGGGCTTACCATCTGGCCCCAGTGCTGCAATGATACCGCGAGAC
CCACGCTCACCGGCTCCAGATTTATCAGCAATAAACCAGCCAGCCGGAAGGGCCGAGCGCAGAAGTGGTC
CTGCAACTTTATCCGCCTCCATCCAGTCTATTAATTGTTGCCGGGAAGCTAGAGTAAGTAGTTCGCCAGT
TAATAGTTTGCGCAACGTTGTTGCCATTGCTACAGGCATCGTGGTGTCACGCTCGTCGTTTGGTATGGCT
TCATTCAGCTCCGGTTCCCAACGATCAAGGCGAGTTACATGATCCCCCATGTTGTGAAAAAAAGCGGTTA
GCTCCTTCGGTCCTCCGATCGTTGTCAGAAGTAAGTTGGCCGCAGTGTTATCACTCATGGTTATGGCAGC
ACTGCATAATTCTCTTACTGTCATGCCATCCGTAAGATGCTTTTCTGTGACTGGTGAGTACTCAACCAAG
TCATTCTGAGAATAGTGTATGCGGCGACCGAGTTGCTCTTGCCCGGCGTCAATACGGGATAATACCGCGC
CACATAGCAGAACTTTAAAAGTGCTCATCATTGGAAAACGTTCTTCGGGGCGAAAACTCTCAAGGATCTT
ACCGCTGTTGAGATCCAGTTCGATGTAACCCACTCGTGCACCCAACTGATCTTCAGCATCTTTTACTTTC
ACCAGCGTTTCTGGGTGAGCAAAAACAGGAAGGCAAAATGCCGCAAAAAAGGGAATAAGGGCGACACGGA
AATGTTGAATACTCATACTCTTCCTTTTTCAATATTATTGAAGCATTTATCAGGGTTATTGTCTCATGAG
CGGATACATATTTGAATGTATTTAGAAAAATAAACAAATAGGGGTTCCGCGCACATTTCCCCGAAAAGTG
CCACCTGACGTCTTATTATCATGACATTAACCTATAAAAATAGGCGTATCACGAGGCCCTTTCGTC
