>Addgene plasmid #14397 | pAG303GAL-Cerulean-ccdB | addgene partial sequence | sequence record 21073 | 14397 with pRS_marker
GTGAGCGCTAGGAGTCACTGCCAGGTATCGTTTGAACACGGCATTAGTCAGGGAAGTCATAACACAGTCC
TTTCCCGCAATTTTCTTTTTCTATTACTCTTGGCCTCCTCTAGTACACTCTATATTTTTTTATGCCTCGG
TAATGATTTTCATTTTTTTTTTTCCACCTAGCGGATGACTCTTTTTTTTTCTTAGCGATTGGCATTATCA
CATAATGAATTATACATTATATAAAGTAATGTGATTTCTTCGAAGAATATACTAAAAAATGAGCAGGCAA
GATAAACGAAGGCAAAGATGACAGAGCAGAAAGCCCTAGTAAAGCGTATTACAAATGAAACCAAGATTCA
GATTGCGATCTCTTTAAAGGGTGGTCCCCTAGCGATAGAGCACTCGATCTTCCCAAAAAAAGAGGCAGAA
GCAGTAACAGAACAGGCCACACAATCGCAAGTGATTAACGTCCACACAGGTATAGGGTTTCTGGACCATA
TGATACCTGCTCTGGCCAAGCATTCCGGCTGGTCGCTAATCGTTGAGTGCATTGGTGAC
