>Addgene plasmid #14397 | pAG303GAL-Cerulean-ccdB | addgene partial sequence | sequence record 21074 | 14397 with EXFP-R
TAGCCTTCGGGCATGGCGGACTTGAAGAAGTCGTGCTGCTTCATGTGGTCGGGGTAGCGGGCGAAGCACT
GCACGCCCCAGGTCAGGGTGGTCACGAGGGTGGGCCAGGGCACGGGCAGCTTGCCGGTGGTGCAGATGAA
CTTCAGGGTCAGCTTGCCGTAGGTGGCATCGCCCTCGCCCTCGCCGGACACGCTGAACTTGTGGCCGTTT
ACGTCGCCGTCCAGCTCGACCAGGATGGGCACCACCCCGGTGAACAGCTCCTCGCCCTTGCTCACCATTT
TGTCCCGGGGGATCCACTAGTTCTAGAATCCGGGGTTTTTTCTCCTTGACGTTAAAGTATAGAGGTATAT
TAACAATTTTTTGTTGATACTTTTATTACATTTGAATAAGAAGTAATACAAACCGAAAATGTTGAAAGTA
TTAGTTAAAGTGGTTATGCAGTTTTTGCATTTATATATCTGTTAATAGATCAAAAATCCTCGCTTCGCTG
ATTAATTACCCCAGAAATAAGGCTAAAAAACTAATCGCATTATCATCCTATGGTTGTTAATTTTG
